>Addgene plasmid #193278 | CBE-T1.21 | addgene full sequence | sequence record 379864 | Addgene NGS Result
AAGCTACAACAAGGCAAGGCTTGACCGACAATTGCATGAAGAATCTGCTTAGGGTTAGGCGTTTTGCGCT
GCTTCGCGATGTACGGGCCAGATATACGCGTTGACATTGATTATTGACTAGTTATTAATAGTAATCAATT
ACGGGGTCATTAGTTCATAGCCCATATATGGAGTTCCGCGTTACATAACTTACGGTAAATGGCCCGCCTG
GCTGACCGCCCAACGACCCCCGCCCATTGACGTCAATAATGACGTATGTTCCCATAGTAACGCCAATAGG
GACTTTCCATTGACGTCAATGGGTGGAGTATTTACGGTAAACTGCCCACTTGGCAGTACATCAAGTGTAT
CATATGCCAAGTACGCCCCCTATTGACGTCAATGACGGTAAATGGCCCGCCTGGCATTATGCCCAGTACA
TGACCTTATGGGACTTTCCTACTTGGCAGTACATCTACGTATTAGTCATCGCTATTACCATGGTGATGCG
GTTTTGGCAGTACATCAATGGGCGTGGATAGCGGTTTGACTCACGGGGATTTCCAAGTCTCCACCCCATT
GACGTCAATGGGAGTTTGTTTTGGCACCAAAATCAACGGGACTTTCCAAAATGTCGTAACAACTCCGCCC
CATTGACGCAAATGGGCGGTAGGCGTGTACGGTGGGAGGTCTATATAAGCAGAGCTGGTTTAGTGAACCG
TCAGATCCGCTAGAGATCCGCGGCCGCTAATACGACTCACTATAGGGAGAGCCGCCACCATGAGCGAGGT
GGAATACAGCCACGAGTATTGGATGCGGCACGCCCTGACCCTGGCCAAGCGCGCCAGAGATGAACGGCAT
GTGCCAGTGGGCGCCGTGCTCGTGCTGAATAACAGAGTGATCGGCGAGGGATGGAATAGAGCCAAGGGCC
TGCACGACCCCACCGCCCACGCCGAAATCATGGCCCTGAGACAGGGCGGCCTGGTGATGCAGAACTACCG
GCTGTACGGCGCTACACTGTACACCACATTTGAGCCTTGTGTGATGTGCGCCGGCGCCATGATCCACTCT
AGAATCGGCAGAGTGGTGTTCGGTGTGTGCAACGCCAAAACCCACGCCGCTATGTCCCTGATGGACGTTC
TGCACCACCCTGGAATGAACCACCGGGTCGAGATTACAGAGGGCATCCTGGCTGATGAGTGCGCTGAACT
GCTGTGCAGATTCTTCAGAATGCCTAGAAGGGTGTTCAACGCCCAGAAGAAGGCCCAAAGCAGCACCGAC
TCTGGTGGTTCTTCTGGTGGTTCTAGCGGCAGCGAGACTCCCGGGACCTCAGAGTCCGCCACACCCGAAA
GTTCTGGTGGTTCTTCTGGTGGTTCTGACAAGAAGTACAGCATCGGCCTGGCCATCGGCACCAACTCTGT
GGGCTGGGCCGTGATCACCGACGAGTACAAGGTGCCCAGCAAGAAATTCAAGGTGCTGGGCAACACCGAC
CGGCACAGCATCAAGAAGAACCTGATCGGAGCCCTGCTGTTCGACAGCGGCGAAACAGCCGAGGCCACCC
GGCTGAAGAGAACCGCCAGAAGAAGATACACCAGACGGAAGAACCGGATCTGCTATCTGCAAGAGATCTT
CAGCAACGAGATGGCCAAGGTGGACGACAGCTTCTTCCACAGACTGGAAGAGTCCTTCCTGGTGGAAGAG
GATAAGAAGCACGAGCGGCACCCCATCTTCGGCAACATCGTGGACGAGGTGGCCTACCACGAGAAGTACC
CCACCATCTACCACCTGAGAAAGAAACTGGTGGACAGCACCGACAAGGCCGACCTGCGGCTGATCTATCT
GGCCCTGGCCCACATGATCAAGTTCCGGGGCCACTTCCTGATCGAGGGCGACCTGAACCCCGACAACAGC
GACGTGGACAAGCTGTTCATCCAGCTGGTGCAGACCTACAACCAGCTGTTCGAGGAAAACCCCATCAACG
CCAGCGGCGTGGACGCCAAGGCCATCCTGTCTGCCAGACTGAGCAAGAGCAGACGGCTGGAAAATCTGAT
CGCCCAGCTGCCCGGCGAGAAGAAGAATGGCCTGTTCGGAAACCTGATTGCCCTGAGCCTGGGCCTGACC
CCCAACTTCAAGAGCAACTTCGACCTGGCCGAGGATGCCAAACTGCAGCTGAGCAAGGACACCTACGACG
ACGACCTGGACAACCTGCTGGCCCAGATCGGCGACCAGTACGCCGACCTGTTTCTGGCCGCCAAGAACCT
GTCCGACGCCATCCTGCTGAGCGACATCCTGAGAGTGAACACCGAGATCACCAAGGCCCCCCTGAGCGCC
TCTATGATCAAGAGATACGACGAGCACCACCAGGACCTGACCCTGCTGAAAGCTCTCGTGCGGCAGCAGC
TGCCTGAGAAGTACAAAGAGATTTTCTTCGACCAGAGCAAGAACGGCTACGCCGGCTACATTGACGGCGG
AGCCAGCCAGGAAGAGTTCTACAAGTTCATCAAGCCCATCCTGGAAAAGATGGACGGCACCGAGGAACTG
CTCGTGAAGCTGAACAGAGAGGACCTGCTGCGGAAGCAGCGGACCTTCGACAACGGCAGCATCCCCCACC
AGATCCACCTGGGAGAGCTGCACGCCATTCTGCGGCGGCAGGAAGATTTTTACCCATTCCTGAAGGACAA
CCGGGAAAAGATCGAGAAGATCCTGACCTTCCGCATCCCCTACTACGTGGGCCCTCTGGCCAGGGGAAAC
AGCAGATTCGCCTGGATGACCAGAAAGAGCGAGGAAACCATCACCCCCTGGAACTTCGAGGAAGTGGTGG
ACAAGGGCGCTTCCGCCCAGAGCTTCATCGAGCGGATGACCAACTTCGATAAGAACCTGCCCAACGAGAA
GGTGCTGCCCAAGCACAGCCTGCTGTACGAGTACTTCACCGTGTATAACGAGCTGACCAAAGTGAAATAC
GTGACCGAGGGAATGAGAAAGCCCGCCTTCCTGAGCGGCGAGCAGAAAAAGGCCATCGTGGACCTGCTGT
TCAAGACCAACCGGAAAGTGACCGTGAAGCAGCTGAAAGAGGACTACTTCAAGAAAATCGAGTGCTTCGA
CTCCGTGGAAATCTCCGGCGTGGAAGATCGGTTCAACGCCTCCCTGGGCACATACCACGATCTGCTGAAA
ATTATCAAGGACAAGGACTTCCTGGACAATGAGGAAAACGAGGACATTCTGGAAGATATCGTGCTGACCC
TGACACTGTTTGAGGACAGAGAGATGATCGAGGAACGGCTGAAAACCTATGCCCACCTGTTCGACGACAA
AGTGATGAAGCAGCTGAAGCGGCGGAGATACACCGGCTGGGGCAGGCTGAGCCGGAAGCTGATCAACGGC
ATCCGGGACAAGCAGTCCGGCAAGACAATCCTGGATTTCCTGAAGTCCGACGGCTTCGCCAACAGAAACT
TCATGCAGCTGATCCACGACGACAGCCTGACCTTTAAAGAGGACATCCAGAAAGCCCAGGTGTCCGGCCA
GGGCGATAGCCTGCACGAGCACATTGCCAATCTGGCCGGCAGCCCCGCCATTAAGAAGGGCATCCTGCAG
ACAGTGAAGGTGGTGGACGAGCTCGTGAAAGTGATGGGCCGGCACAAGCCCGAGAACATCGTGATCGAAA
TGGCCAGAGAGAACCAGACCACCCAGAAGGGACAGAAGAACAGCCGCGAGAGAATGAAGCGGATCGAAGA
GGGCATCAAAGAGCTGGGCAGCCAGATCCTGAAAGAACACCCCGTGGAAAACACCCAGCTGCAGAACGAG
AAGCTGTACCTGTACTACCTGCAGAATGGGCGGGATATGTACGTGGACCAGGAACTGGACATCAACCGGC
TGTCCGACTACGATGTGGACCATATCGTGCCTCAGAGCTTTCTGAAGGACGACTCCATCGACAACAAGGT
GCTGACCAGAAGCGACAAGAACCGGGGCAAGAGCGACAACGTGCCCTCCGAAGAGGTCGTGAAGAAGATG
AAGAACTACTGGCGGCAGCTGCTGAACGCCAAGCTGATTACCCAGAGAAAGTTCGACAATCTGACCAAGG
CCGAGAGAGGCGGCCTGAGCGAACTGGATAAGGCCGGCTTCATCAAGAGACAGCTGGTGGAAACCCGGCA
GATCACAAAGCACGTGGCACAGATCCTGGACTCCCGGATGAACACTAAGTACGACGAGAATGACAAGCTG
ATCCGGGAAGTGAAAGTGATCACCCTGAAGTCCAAGCTGGTGTCCGATTTCCGGAAGGATTTCCAGTTTT
ACAAAGTGCGCGAGATCAACAACTACCACCACGCCCACGACGCCTACCTGAACGCCGTCGTGGGAACCGC
CCTGATCAAAAAGTACCCTAAGCTGGAAAGCGAGTTCGTGTACGGCGACTACAAGGTGTACGACGTGCGG
AAGATGATCGCCAAGAGCGAGCAGGAAATCGGCAAGGCTACCGCCAAGTACTTCTTCTACAGCAACATCA
TGAACTTTTTCAAGACCGAGATTACCCTGGCCAACGGCGAGATCCGGAAGCGGCCTCTGATCGAGACAAA
CGGCGAAACCGGGGAGATCGTGTGGGATAAGGGCCGGGATTTTGCCACCGTGCGGAAAGTGCTGAGCATG
CCCCAAGTGAATATCGTGAAAAAGACCGAGGTGCAGACAGGCGGCTTCAGCAAAGAGTCTATCCTGCCCA
AGAGGAACAGCGATAAGCTGATCGCCAGAAAGAAGGACTGGGACCCTAAGAAGTACGGCGGCTTCGACAG
CCCCACCGTGGCCTATTCTGTGCTGGTGGTGGCCAAAGTGGAAAAGGGCAAGTCCAAGAAACTGAAGAGT
GTGAAAGAGCTGCTGGGGATCACCATCATGGAAAGAAGCAGCTTCGAGAAGAATCCCATCGACTTTCTGG
AAGCCAAGGGCTACAAAGAAGTGAAAAAGGACCTGATCATCAAGCTGCCTAAGTACTCCCTGTTCGAGCT
GGAAAACGGCCGGAAGAGAATGCTGGCCTCTGCCGGCGAACTGCAGAAGGGAAACGAACTGGCCCTGCCC
TCCAAATATGTGAACTTCCTGTACCTGGCCAGCCACTATGAGAAGCTGAAGGGCTCCCCCGAGGATAATG
AGCAGAAACAGCTGTTTGTGGAACAGCACAAGCACTACCTGGACGAGATCATCGAGCAGATCAGCGAGTT
CTCCAAGAGAGTGATCCTGGCCGACGCTAATCTGGACAAAGTGCTGTCCGCCTACAACAAGCACCGGGAT
AAGCCCATCAGAGAGCAGGCCGAGAATATCATCCACCTGTTTACCCTGACCAATCTGGGAGCCCCTGCCG
CCTTCAAGTACTTTGACACCACCATCGACCGGAAGAGGTACACCAGCACCAAAGAGGTGCTGGACGCCAC
CCTGATCCACCAGAGCATCACCGGCCTGTACGAGACACGGATCGACCTGTCTCAGCTGGGAGGTGACTCT
GGTGGAAGCGGAGGATCTGGCGGCAGCACCAATCTGAGCGACATCATCGAGAAAGAGACAGGCAAGCAGC
TGGTCATCCAAGAGTCCATCCTGATGCTGCCTGAAGAGGTGGAAGAAGTGATCGGCAACAAGCCCGAGTC
CGACATCCTGGTGCACACCGCCTACGATGAGAGCACCGACGAGAACGTGATGCTGCTGACCTCTGACGCC
CCTGAGTACAAGCCTTGGGCTCTCGTGATCCAGGACAGCAACGGCGAGAACAAGATCAAGATGCTGAGCG
GCGGCTCTGGTGGCTCTGGCGGATCTACAAACCTGTCCGATATTATTGAGAAAGAAACCGGGAAACAGCT
CGTGATTCAAGAGTCTATTCTCATGCTCCCGGAAGAAGTCGAGGAAGTCATTGGAAACAAGCCTGAGAGC
GATATTCTGGTCCATACAGCCTACGACGAGTCTACCGATGAGAATGTCATGCTCCTCACCAGCGACGCTC
CCGAGTATAAGCCATGGGCACTTGTCATTCAGGACTCCAATGGGGAAAACAAAATCAAAATGCTCCCAAA
GAAAAAACGCAAGGTGGAGGGAGCTGATAAGCGCACCGCCGATGGTTCCGAGTTCGAAAGCCCCAAGAAG
AAGAGGAAAGTCTAACCGGTCATCATCACCATCACCATTGAGTTTAAACCCGCTGATCAGCCTCGACTGT
GCCTTCTAGTTGCCAGCCATCTGTTGTTTGCCCCTCCCCCGTGCCTTCCTTGACCCTGGAAGGTGCCACT
CCCACTGTCCTTTCCTAATAAAATGAGGAAATTGCATCGCATTGTCTGAGTAGGTGTCATTCTATTCTGG
GGGGTGGGGTGGGGCAGGACAGCAAGGGGGAGGATTGGGAAGACAATAGCAGGCATGCTGGGGATGCGGT
GGGCTCTATGGCTTCTGAGGCGGAAAGAACCAGCTGGGGCTCGATACCGTCGACCTCTAGCTAGAGCTTG
GCGTAATCATGGTCATAGCTGTTTCCTGTGTGAAATTGTTATCCGCTCACAATTCCACACAACATACGAG
CCGGAAGCATAAAGTGTAAAGCCTAGGGTGCCTAATGAGTGAGCTAACTCACATTAATTGCGTTGCGCTC
ACTGCCCGCTTTCCAGTCGGGAAACCTGTCGTGCCAGCTGCATTAATGAATCGGCCAACGCGCGGGGAGA
GGCGGTTTGCGTATTGGGCGCTCTTCCGCTTCCTCGCTCACTGACTCGCTGCGCTCGGTCGTTCGGCTGC
GGCGAGCGGTATCAGCTCACTCAAAGGCGGTAATACGGTTATCCACAGAATCAGGGGATAACGCAGGAAA
GAACATGTGAGCAAAAGGCCAGCAAAAGGCCAGGAACCGTAAAAAGGCCGCGTTGCTGGCGTTTTTCCAT
AGGCTCCGCCCCCCTGACGAGCATCACAAAAATCGACGCTCAAGTCAGAGGTGGCGAAACCCGACAGGAC
TATAAAGATACCAGGCGTTTCCCCCTGGAAGCTCCCTCGTGCGCTCTCCTGTTCCGACCCTGCCGCTTAC
CGGATACCTGTCCGCCTTTCTCCCTTCGGGAAGCGTGGCGCTTTCTCATAGCTCACGCTGTAGGTATCTC
AGTTCGGTGTAGGTCGTTCGCTCCAAGCTGGGCTGTGTGCACGAACCCCCCGTTCAGCCCGACCGCTGCG
CCTTATCCGGTAACTATCGTCTTGAGTCCAACCCGGTAAGACACGACTTATCGCCACTGGCAGCAGCCAC
TGGTAACAGGATTAGCAGAGCGAGGTATGTAGGCGGTGCTACAGAGTTCTTGAAGTGGTGGCCTAACTAC
GGCTACACTAGAAGAACAGTATTTGGTATCTGCGCTCTGCTGAAGCCAGTTACCTTCGGAAAAAGAGTTG
GTAGCTCTTGATCCGGCAAACAAACCACCGCTGGTAGCGGTGGTTTTTTTGTTTGCAAGCAGCAGATTAC
GCGCAGAAAAAAAGGATCTCAAGAAGATCCTTTGATCTTTTCTACGGGGTCTGACGCTCAGTGGAACGAA
AACTCACGTTAAGGGATTTTGGTCATGAGATTATCAAAAAGGATCTTCACCTAGATCCTTTTAAATTAAA
AATGAAGTTTTAAATCAATCTAAAGTATATATGAGTAAACTTGGTCTGACAGTTACCAATGCTTAATCAG
TGAGGCACCTATCTCAGCGATCTGTCTATTTCGTTCATCCATAGTTGCCTGACTCCCCGTCGTGTAGATA
ACTACGATACGGGAGGGCTTACCATCTGGCCCCAGTGCTGCAATGATACCGCGAGACCCACGCTCACCGG
CTCCAGATTTATCAGCAATAAACCAGCCAGCCGGAAGGGCCGAGCGCAGAAGTGGTCCTGCAACTTTATC
CGCCTCCATCCAGTCTATTAATTGTTGCCGGGAAGCTAGAGTAAGTAGTTCGCCAGTTAATAGTTTGCGC
AACGTTGTTGCCATTGCTACAGGCATCGTGGTGTCACGCTCGTCGTTTGGTATGGCTTCATTCAGCTCCG
GTTCCCAACGATCAAGGCGAGTTACATGATCCCCCATGTTGTGCAAAAAAGCGGTTAGCTCCTTCGGTCC
TCCGATCGTTGTCAGAAGTAAGTTGGCCGCAGTGTTATCACTCATGGTTATGGCAGCACTGCATAATTCT
CTTACTGTCATGCCATCCGTAAGATGCTTTTCTGTGACTGGTGAGTACTCAACCAAGTCATTCTGAGAAT
AGTGTATGCGGCGACCGAGTTGCTCTTGCCCGGCGTCAATACGGGATAATACCGCGCCACATAGCAGAAC
TTTAAAAGTGCTCATCATTGGAAAACGTTCTTCGGGGCGAAAACTCTCAAGGATCTTACCGCTGTTGAGA
TCCAGTTCGATGTAACCCACTCGTGCACCCAACTGATCTTCAGCATCTTTTACTTTCACCAGCGTTTCTG
GGTGAGCAAAAACAGGAAGGCAAAATGCCGCAAAAAAGGGAATAAGGGCGACACGGAAATGTTGAATACT
CATACTCTTCCTTTTTCAATATTATTGAAGCATTTATCAGGGTTATTGTCTCATGAGCGGATACATATTT
GAATGTATTTAGAAAAATAAACAAATAGGGGTTCCGCGCACATTTCCCCGAAAAGTGCCACCTGACGTCG
ACGGATCGGGAGATCGATCTCCCGATCCCCTAGGGTCGACTCTCAGTACAATCTGCTCTGATGCCGCATA
GTTAAGCCAGTATCTGCTCCCTGCTTGTGTGTTGGAGGTCGCTGAGTAGTGCGCGAGCAAAATTT
Features (pLannotate 1.2.2; 19 found; start..end, strand, type, name):
    103..482     +  enhancer       CMV enhancer: human cytomegalovirus immediate early enhancer
    483..686     +  promoter       CMV promoter: human cytomegalovirus (CMV) immediate early promoter
    728..746     +  promoter       T7 promoter: promoter for bacteriophage T7 RNA polymerase
    760..1257    +  CDS            tadA: TADA_ECOLI - Also known as yfhC. Experimental evidence at protein level: Swiss-Prot protein existence level 1. Catalyzes the deamination of adenosine to inosine at the wobble position 34 of tRNA(Arg2). Essential for cell viability. From Escherichia coli (strain K12).
   1258..1356    +  CDS            ABE(7.10) (fragment): adenine base editor comprising wild-type E. coli TadA fused to the evolved TadA*(7.10) mutant (Gaudelli et al., 2017)
   1357..2958    +  CDS            dCas9(N): N-terminal portion of catalytically inactive Streptococcus pyogenes dCas9 carrying the D10A mutation (Zetsche et al., 2015)
   2959..5453    +  CDS            Cas9(C) (fragment): C-terminal portion of Streptococcus pyogenes Cas9 (Zetsche et al., 2015)
   5767..6015    +  CDS            UGI: UNGI_BPPB2 - Experimental evidence at protein level: Swiss-Prot protein existence level 1. This protein binds specifically and reversibly to the host uracil-DNA glycosylase, preventing removal of uracil residues from PBS2 DNA by the host uracil-excision repair system. From Bacillus phage PBS2 (Bacteriophage PBS2).
   6157..6381    +  polyA_signal   bGH poly(A) signal: bovine growth hormone polyadenylation signal
   6385..6406    +  promoter       SV40 promoter (fragment): SV40 enhancer and early promoter
   6411..6427    +  misc_feature   MCS (fragment): pBluescript multiple cloning site
   6476..6492    -  protein_bind   lac operator: The lac repressor binds to the lac operator to inhibit transcription in E. coli. This inhibition can be relieved by adding lactose or isopropyl-β-D-thiogalactopyranoside (IPTG). lac repressor encoded by lacI
   6500..6530    -  promoter       lac promoter: promoter for the E. coli lac operon
   6545..6566    -  protein_bind   CAP binding site: CAP binding activates transcription in the presence of cAMP. E. coli catabolite activator protein
   6579..6671    -  CDS            lacI (fragment): lac repressor; lacI; The lac repressor binds to the lac operator to inhibit transcription in E. coli. This inhibition can be relieved by adding lactose or isopropyl-β-D-thiogalactopyranoside (IPTG).
   6854..7442    -  rep_origin     ori: high-copy-number ColE1/pMB1/pBR322/pUC origin of replication
   7613..8473    -  CDS            AmpR: β-lactamase; bla; confers resistance to ampicillin, carbenicillin, and related antibiotics
   8474..8578    -  promoter       AmpR promoter: bla
   8649..8693    -  misc_feature   bom (fragment): basis of mobility region from pBR322
