[The description below was written by a language model from this plasmid's Addgene catalogue record and pLannotate feature annotations shown in this document.]
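Description:
CBE-T1.21 is a mammalian expression plasmid of about 8.7 kb, built on a CMV/pBR322-type backbone, that encodes a cytosine base editor derived from an engineered TadA deaminase. It is propagated in E. coli as a high-copy plasmid through a ColE1/pMB1-family origin and selected with ampicillin through the β-lactamase gene and its native promoter. Small remnants of lac regulatory sequence, a multiple cloning site, an SV40 promoter and the pBR322 bom region are also annotated. These appear to be backbone leftovers rather than functional parts of the design, and no mammalian selection marker is annotated.

The payload is a single fusion reading frame driven by the human cytomegalovirus immediate early enhancer and promoter and terminated by the bovine growth hormone polyadenylation signal. A T7 promoter lies just upstream of the coding sequence and could support in vitro transcription. The fusion begins with a TadA domain carrying mutations that the record notes but does not list. A short segment follows that matches adenine base editor sequence and most likely corresponds to the linker. Next comes Streptococcus pyogenes Cas9 with the D10A mutation. The annotation tool labels the N-terminal part as dCas9, but only D10A is recorded, which is consistent with a nickase that cuts the non-edited strand. A uracil glycosylase inhibitor (UGI) from phage PBS2 is annotated downstream. An unannotated stretch between Cas9 and this UGI may hold further elements that the record does not identify.

In this design the evolved TadA variant deaminates cytosine rather than adenosine. UGI blocks uracil excision, so the resulting uracil is retained and read as thymine, giving C-to-T conversion. No guide RNA cassette is annotated, so a guide must be supplied separately. The plasmid is intended for transient expression of the editor in mammalian cells.
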