Addgene plasmid #193278: CBE-T1.21
Purpose: Expression of CBE-T1.21 base editor in mammalian cells, CMV promoter
Depositing lab: Nicole Gaudelli. Depositing organization: Beam Therapeutics. Publication: Improved cytosine base editors generated from TadA variants. Lam DK, Feliciano PR, Arif A, Bohnuud T, Fernandez TP, Gehrke JM, Grayson P, Lee KD, Ortega MA, Sawyer C, Schwaegerle ND, Peraro L, Young L, Lee SJ, Ciaramella G, Gaudelli NM. Nat Biotechnol. 2023 Jan 9. doi: 10.1038/s41587-022-01611-9. PubMed 36624149.
Backbone
  Vector backbone: CMV/pBR322
  Vector type: Mammalian Expression
Growth in bacteria
  Bacterial resistance: Ampicillin, 100 μg/mL
  Growth temperature: 37°C
  Growth strain: DH5alpha
  Copy number: High Copy
Gene/Insert
  Gene/Insert name: CBE-T1.21
  Species: Other
  Mutation: D10A (Cas9), TadA mutations within
  Promoter: CMV
  Cloning method: Ligation Independent Cloning
Terms and licenses: Academic/Nonprofit Terms; Industry Terms: Not Available to Industry
How to cite: CBE-T1.21 was a gift from Nicole Gaudelli (Addgene plasmid # 193278 ; http://n2t.net/addgene:193278 ; RRID:Addgene_193278)
